Addgene plasmid #40950: EGFP-EPLIN LIM domain
Depositing lab: Elizabeth Luna. Depositing organization: University of Massachusetts, Worcester.
Backbone
  Vector backbone: pEGFP-C1
  Backbone manufacturer: Clontech
  Backbone size w/o insert (bp): 4731
  Total vector size (bp): 4953
  Vector type: Mammalian Expression
Growth in bacteria
  Bacterial resistance: Kanamycin, 50 μg/mL
  Growth temperature: 37°C
  Growth strain: JM109
  Copy number: Unknown
Gene/Insert
  Gene/Insert name: EPLIN LIM domain
  Species: H. sapiens (human)
  Insert size (bp): 222
  Mutation: LIM domain only-amino acids 221-295
  Entrez Gene: LIMA1 (a.k.a. EPLIN, LDLCQ8, SREBP3)
  Tag / fusion protein: EGFP (N terminal on backbone)
  Cloning method: Unknown
  Sequencing primers: 5′ unknown; 3′ unknown
Resource information
  A portion of this plasmid was derived from a plasmid made by: Raymond S. Maul
Terms and licenses: Academic/Nonprofit Terms; Industry Terms: Not Available to Industry
How to cite: EGFP-EPLIN LIM domain was a gift from Elizabeth Luna (Addgene plasmid # 40950)
