[The description below was written by a language model from this plasmid's Addgene catalogue record.]
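Description:
EGFP-EPLIN LIM domain is a mammalian expression plasmid built on the Clontech pEGFP-C1 backbone (4731 bp without insert, about 4953 bp in total). It carries a 222 bp fragment of human LIMA1, the gene encoding EPLIN (epithelial protein lost in neoplasm). The fragment is restricted to the LIM domain, recorded as amino acids 221–295. The rest of the EPLIN protein is absent. Because pEGFP-C1 places its cloning site downstream of the EGFP coding sequence, the LIM domain is expressed as a fusion with EGFP at its N terminus, giving a fluorescently tagged isolated domain.

The plasmid is propagated in E. coli under kanamycin selection; copy number is listed as unknown. No feature table accompanies the entry, so the promoter, polyadenylation signal and origins are not explicitly recorded. As a general property of the pEGFP-C1 series, expression is driven by the CMV immediate-early promoter with an SV40 polyadenylation signal. These vectors also carry a kanamycin/neomycin resistance cassette that allows G418 selection in mammalian cells. The cloning method and the restriction sites used for the insert are not stated. Part of the plasmid is noted as derived from an earlier construct made by another laboratory.

The record does not state a specific purpose. A GFP-tagged single-domain truncation of this kind is typically transfected into cultured mammalian cells to follow the localization of the isolated domain by fluorescence microscopy. It can also be used for domain mapping of protein interactions or function, by comparison with full-length EPLIN or other fragments.
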