>Addgene plasmid #40950 | EGFP-EPLIN LIM domain | addgene partial sequence | sequence record 56202 | SV40pA-R 5'-GAAATTTGTGATGCTATTGC-3'
AGCTGCAATAAACAAGTTAACAACAACAATTGCATTCATTTTATGTTTCAGGTTCAGGGGGAGGTGTGGG
AGGTTTTTTAAAGCAAGTAAAACCTCTACAAATGTGGTATGGCTGATTATGATCAGTTATCTAGATCCGG
TGGATCCCGGGCCCGCGGTACCGTCGACTCATTCATCATAGTTGCCCTTAGATTTAAAGAGTTGATTGAA
GTGAGGCTTACAATAGATTCTTCCATGTAAAGATGCATATGTTCCTAGACTGAGTTTGTTGTTGCAATAG
GAGCAACGGAAGCAGCTGATGTGAAACACCTGCTGGTTGGCCAAGAGACGCTCCATTGGATAGACTGTCT
TCTGACATTCCACGCAGGTCTCTCTTGCAGGTGCCTGAAACTTCTTGGATCTGAGTCCGGACTTGTACAG
CTCGTCCATGCCGAGAGTGATCCCGGCGGCGGTCACGAACTCCAGCAGGACCATGTGATCGCGCTTCTCG
TTGGGGTCTTTGCTCAGGGCGGACTGGGTGCTCAGGTAGTGGTTGTCGGGCAGCAGCACGGGGCCGTCGC
CGATGGGGGTGTTCTGCTGGTAGTGGTCGGCGAGCTGCACGCTGCCGTCCTCGATGTTGTGGCGGATCTT
GAAGTTCACCTTGATGCCGTTCTTCTGCTTGTCGGCCATGATATAGACGTTGTGGCTGTTGTAGTTGTAC
TCCAGCTTGTGCCCCAGGATGTTGCCGTCCTCCTTGAAGTCGATGCCCTTCAGCTCGATGCGGTTCACCA
GGGTGTCGCCCTCGAACTTCACCTCGGCGCGGGTCTTGTAGTTGCCGTCGTCCTTGAAGAAGATGGTGCG
CTCCTGGACGTAGCCTTCGGGCATGGCGGACTTGAAGAAGTCGTGCTGCTTCATGTGGTCGGGGTAGCGG
CTGAAGCACTGCACGCCGTAGGTCAGGGTGGTCACGAGGGTGGGCCAGGGCACGGGCAGCTTGCCGGTGG
TGCA
